>Addgene plasmid #43505 | III-ACTG | depositor partial sequence | sequence record 58770 | III-ACTG sequence 426 bps
CGTCTCGGCTCACCCCAGAGCAGGTCGTGGCAATCGCCTCCAACATTGGCGGGAAACAGGCACTCGAGAC
TGTCCAGCGCCTGCTTCCCGTGCTGTGCCAAGCGCACGGACTCACCCCAGAGCAGGTCGTGGCGATCGCA
AGCCACGACGGAGGAAAGCAAGCCTTGGAAACAGTACAGAGGCTGTTGCCTGTGCTGTGCCAAGCGCACG
GCCTCACCCCAGAGCAGGTCGTGGCCATTGCCTCGAATGGAGGGGGCAAACAGGCGTTGGAAACCGTACA
ACGATTGCTGCCGGTGCTGTGCCAAGCGCACGGATTAACCCCAGAGCAGGTCGTGGCAATCGCGAGCAAT
AACGGCGGAAAACAGGCTTTGGAAACGGTGCAGAGGCTCCTTCCAGTGCTGTGCCAAGCGCACGGACTCA
GAGACG
