>Addgene plasmid #43505 | III-ACTG | addgene partial sequence | sequence record 61507 | M13-F20 5'-TGTAAAACGACGGCCAGT-3'
GGCGAATTGGGCCCTCTGATGCATGCTCGAGCGGCCGCCAGTGTGATGGATATCTGCAGAATTCGCCCTT
ATATAGATGCCGTCCTAGCGCGTCTCGGCTCACCCCAGAGCAGGTCGTGGCAATCGCCTCCAACATTGGC
GGGAAACAGGCACTCGAGACTGTCCAGCGCCTGCTTCCCGTGCTGTGCCAAGCGCACGGACTCACCCCAG
AGCAGGTCGTGGCGATCGCAAGCCACGACGGAGGAAAGCAAGCCTTGGAAACAGTACAGAGGCTGTTGCC
TGTGCTGTGCCAAGCGCACGGCCTCACCCCAGAGCAGGTCGTGGCCATTGCCTCGAATGGAGGGGGCAAA
CAGGCGTTGGAAACCGTACAACGATTGCTGCCGGTGCTGTGCCAAGCGCACGGATTAACCCCAGAGCAGG
TCGTGGCAATCGCGAGCAATAACGGCGGAAAACAGGCTTTGGAAACGGTGCAGAGGCTCCTTCCAGTGCT
GTGCCAAGCGCACGGACTCAGAGACGTGGGCACAGGAAAGATACTTAAGGGCGAATTCCAGCACACTGGC
GGCCGTTACTAGTGGATCCGAGCTCGGTACCAAGCTTGATGCATAGCTTGAGTATTCTATAGTGTCACCT
AAATAGCTTGGCGTAATCATGGTCATAGCTGTTTCCTGTGTGAAATTGTTATCCGCTCACAATTCCACAC
AACATACGAGCCGGAAGCATAAAGTGTAAAGCCTGGGGTGCCTAATGAGTNAGCTAACTCACATTAATTG
CGTTGCGCTCACTGCCCGCTTTCCAGTCGGGAAACCTGTCGTGCCAGCTGCATTAATGAATCGGCCAACG
CGCGGGGAGAGGCGGTTTGC
