[The description below was written by a language model from this plasmid's Addgene catalogue record.]
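Description:
III-ACTG is a bacterial cloning plasmid built on the commercial pCRII-TOPO backbone (about 4.0 kb without insert), into which a 426 bp synthetic insert was introduced by TOPO cloning. It is maintained as a high-copy plasmid in E. coli and carries both ampicillin and kanamycin resistance, consistent with the dual-marker design of the pCRII-TOPO vector. The insert is flanked by standard priming sites, with T7 used for sequencing from the 5′ side and M13 reverse from the 3′ side. No feature table is provided, so the exact positions of the origin, resistance genes and other backbone elements are not documented here.

The plasmid comes from a TALEN genome-editing system developed for generating human stem cell-based disease models. The record describes the insert only by its name and as synthetic. The name and size suggest, though the record does not say so explicitly, that it is one member of a library of pre-assembled TAL effector repeat modules: a four-repeat block specifying recognition of the bases A, C, T and G, with "III" indicating its position in the ordered assembly of a full-length repeat array. Four TALE repeats of roughly 100 bp each would fit the recorded insert length. On that reading, it has no eukaryotic promoter or expression function of its own. It would serve as a storage and source plasmid from which the multimer block is released and combined with other positional blocks to build custom TALE DNA-binding domains, which are then fused to a nuclease domain in a separate expression vector.
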