Addgene plasmid #43505: III-ACTG
Depositing lab: Chad Cowan & Kiran Musunuru. Depositing organization: Harvard University. Publication: A TALEN Genome-Editing System for Generating Human Stem Cell-Based Disease Models. Ding Q, Lee YK, Schaefer EA, Peters DT, Veres A, Kim K, Kuperwasser N, Motola DL, Meissner TB, Hendriks WT, Trevisan M, Gupta RM, Moisan A, Banks E, Friesen M, Schinzel RT, Xia F, Tang A, Xia Y, Figueroa E, Wann A, Ahfeldt T, Daheron L, Zhang F, Rubin LL, Peng LF, Chung RT, Musunuru K, Cowan CA. Cell Stem Cell. 2012 Dec 12. pii: S1934-5909(12)00645-5. doi: 10.1016/j.stem.2012.11.011. PubMed 23246482.
Backbone
  Vector backbone: pCRII-TOPO
  Backbone manufacturer: Invitrogen
  Backbone size w/o insert (bp): 3973
  Vector type: Bacterial Cloning
Growth in bacteria
  Bacterial resistance: Ampicillin and Kanamycin, 100 & 50 μg/mL
  Growth temperature: 37°C
  Growth strain: Top10
  Copy number: High Copy
Gene/Insert
  Gene/Insert name: III-ACTG
  Species: Synthetic
  Insert size (bp): 426
  Cloning method: TOPO Cloning
  Sequencing primers: 5′ T7; 3′ M13-rev
Terms and licenses: Academic/Nonprofit Terms; Industry Terms: Not Available to Industry
How to cite: III-ACTG was a gift from Chad Cowan & Kiran Musunuru (Addgene plasmid # 43505 ; http://n2t.net/addgene:43505 ; RRID:Addgene_43505)
